Addgene plasmid #118436: pDRF1-GW sYFP2-T2A-mTurquoise2
Purpose: Produces equimolar expression of sYFP2 and mTq2
Depositing lab: Bas Teusink. Depositing organization: Vrije Universiteit Amsterdam. Publication: In vivo characterisation of fluorescent proteins in budding yeast. Botman D, de Groot DH, Schmidt P, Goedhart J, Teusink B. Sci Rep. 2019 Feb 19;9(1):2234. doi: 10.1038/s41598-019-38913-z. PubMed 30783202.
Backbone
  Vector backbone: pDRF1-GW
  Vector type: Yeast Expression
  Selectable markers: URA3
Growth in bacteria
  Bacterial resistance: Ampicillin, 100 μg/mL
  Growth temperature: 37°C
  Growth strain: DH5alpha
  Copy number: High Copy
Gene/Insert
  Gene/Insert name: sYFP2-T2A-mTurquoise2
  Species: Synthetic
  Cloning method: Restriction Enzyme; 5′ cloning site unknown (unknown if destroyed); 3′ cloning site unknown (unknown if destroyed)
  Sequencing primers: 5′ AACAATCGTTAATAATTAATTAATTGG; 3′ GAGTCACTTTAAAATTTGTATACAC
Terms and licenses: Academic/Nonprofit Terms; Industry Terms: Not Available to Industry
How to cite: pDRF1-GW sYFP2-T2A-mTurquoise2 was a gift from Bas Teusink (Addgene plasmid # 118436 ; http://n2t.net/addgene:118436 ; RRID:Addgene_118436)
