[The description below was written by a language model from this plasmid's Addgene catalogue record and pLannotate feature annotations shown in this document.]
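Description:
pDRF1-GW sYFP2-T2A-mTurquoise2 is an 8,484 nt yeast expression plasmid built on the pDRF1-GW backbone, an E. coli/Saccharomyces cerevisiae shuttle vector. In bacteria it replicates from a high-copy ColE1/pUC-type origin and is selected through the AmpR β-lactamase gene. In yeast it is maintained episomally by the 2μ origin and selected by uracil prototrophy through URA3 with its own promoter, a marker that can also be counterselected with 5-FOA. An f1 origin and remnants of a lac promoter/operator, lacZα and a pBluescript-type polylinker are also annotated, carried over from the parental cloning vector.

The payload is a synthetic bicistronic reading frame flanked by Gateway attB1 and attB2 sites, consistent with the Gateway-compatible backbone, although the catalogue lists restriction cloning with unknown sites. The yellow fluorescent protein sYFP2 comes first, followed after a short gap by the cyan protein mTurquoise2. The gap is not annotated in the feature table, but by the construct name it corresponds to the T2A peptide. This 2A sequence causes ribosomal skipping during translation, so one transcript yields two separate proteins in roughly equal amounts, which matches the stated purpose of equimolar sYFP2 and mTurquoise2 expression. The cassette ends in the S. cerevisiae ADH1 terminator. The driving promoter is not named in the record: the region upstream of attB1 only carries fragmentary matches to yeast genomic sequences.

The associated work concerns in vivo characterisation of fluorescent proteins in budding yeast, where a fixed-ratio, unlinked pair of this kind would be suited to serve as a reference or control.
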