Features (pLannotate 1.2.2; 26 found; start..end, strand, type, name):
      3..257     -  CDS            BRP1 (fragment): BRP1_YEAST - Protein predicted: Swiss-Prot protein existence level 4. From Saccharomyces cerevisiae (strain ATCC 204508 / S288c) (Baker's yeast).
    359..375     -  promoter       ARG4 promoter (fragment): S. cerevisiae ARG4
    480..563     +  CDS            YG007_YEAST: Protein predicted: Swiss-Prot protein existence level 4. From Saccharomyces cerevisiae (strain ATCC 204508 / S288c) (Baker's yeast).
    800..824     +  protein_bind   attB1: mutant version of attB; recombination site for the Gateway® BP reaction BP Clonase™
    847..1563    +  CDS            SYFP2: SYFP2 is a basic (constitutively fluorescent) yellow fluorescent protein published in 2006, derived from Aequorea victoria. It is reported to be a very rapidly-maturing monomer with moderate acid sensitivity.
   1645..2364    +  CDS            mTurquoise2: enhanced monomeric variant of CFP (Goedhart et al., 2012) mammalian codon-optimized
   2374..2398    -  protein_bind   attB2: mutant version of attB; recombination site for the Gateway® BP reaction BP Clonase™
   2426..2452    +  misc_feature   MCS (fragment): pBluescript multiple cloning site
   2461..2479    -  promoter       T7 promoter: promoter for bacteriophage T7 RNA polymerase
   2480..2623    +  CDS            ADH1 (fragment): ADH1_YEAST - Also known as ADC1. Experimental evidence at protein level: Swiss-Prot protein existence level 1. This isozyme preferentially catalyzes the conversion of primary unbranched alcohols to their corresponding aldehydes. Also shows activity toward secondary alcohols. From Saccharomyces cerevisiae (strain ATCC 204508 / S288c) (Baker's yeast).
   2627..2814    +  terminator     ADH1 terminator: S. cerevisiae ADH1; transcription terminator for the S. cerevisiae alcohol dehydrogenase 1 (ADH1) gene
   2822..2979    +  CDS            lacZα (fragment): LacZα fragment of β-galactosidase; lacZ fragment
   2985..3036    -  misc_feature   bom (fragment): basis of mobility region from pBR322
   3041..3124    +  CDS            RAF1 (fragment): RAF_YEAST - Experimental evidence at transcript level: Swiss-Prot protein existence level 2. Antagonizes transcriptional repression of recombinase FLP by REP1-REP2. May play a role in plasmid partitioning. From Saccharomyces cerevisiae (strain ATCC 204508 / S288c) (Baker's yeast).
   3278..4624    -  rep_origin     2μ ori: yeast 2μ plasmid origin of replication
   4629..4645    -  promoter       tet promoter (fragment): E. coli promoter for tetracycline efflux protein gene
   4735..5538    -  CDS            URA3: orotidine-5'-phosphate decarboxylase, required for uracil biosynthesis; S. cerevisiae URA3; yeast auxotrophic marker, counterselectable with 5-fluoroorotic acid (5-FOA)
   5539..5754    -  promoter       URA3 promoter: S. cerevisiae URA3
   5865..5969    +  promoter       AmpR promoter: bla
   5970..6830    +  CDS            AmpR: β-lactamase; bla; confers resistance to ampicillin, carbenicillin, and related antibiotics
   7001..7589    +  rep_origin     ori: high-copy-number ColE1/pMB1/pBR322/pUC origin of replication
   7772..7864    +  CDS            lacI (fragment): lac repressor; lacI; The lac repressor binds to the lac operator to inhibit transcription in E. coli. This inhibition can be relieved by adding lactose or isopropyl-β-D-thiogalactopyranoside (IPTG).
   7877..7898    +  protein_bind   CAP binding site: CAP binding activates transcription in the presence of cAMP. E. coli catabolite activator protein
   7913..7943    +  promoter       lac promoter: promoter for the E. coli lac operon
   7951..7967    +  protein_bind   lac operator: The lac repressor binds to the lac operator to inhibit transcription in E. coli. This inhibition can be relieved by adding lactose or isopropyl-β-D-thiogalactopyranoside (IPTG). lac repressor encoded by lacI
   8048..8476    -  rep_origin     f1 ori (sequence partly withheld): f1 bacteriophage origin of replication; arrow indicates direction of (+) strand synthesis
>Addgene plasmid #118436 | pDRF1-GW sYFP2-T2A-mTurquoise2 | depositor full sequence | sequence record 223795 | pDRF1-GW sYFP2-T2A-mTurquoise2 sequence 8484 bps
CAAGCTTCCTGAAACGGAGAAACATAAACAGGCATTGCTGGGATCACCCATACATCACTCTGTTTTGCCT
GACCTTTTCCGGTAATTTGAAAACAAACCCGGTCTCGAAGCGGAGATCCGGCGATAATTACCGCAGAAAT
AAACCCATACACGAGACGTAGAACCAGCCGCACATGGCCGGAGAAACTCCTGCGAGAATTTCGTAAACTC
GCGCGCATTGCATCTGTATTTCCTAATGCGGCACTTCCAGGCCTCGATCGAGACCGTTTATCCATTGCTT
TTTTGTTGTCTTTTTCCCTCGTTCACAGAAAGTCTGAAGAAGCTATAGTAGAACTATGAGCTTTTTTTGT
TTCTGTTTTCCTTTTTTTTTTTTTTACCTCTGTGGAAATTGTTACTCTCACACTCTTTAGTTCGTTTGTT
TGTTTTGTTTATTCCAATTATGACCGGTGACGAAACGTGGTCGATGGTGGGTACCGCTTATGCTCCCCTC
CATTAGTTTCGATTATATAAAAAGGCCAAATATTGTATTATTTTCAAATGTCCTATCATTATCGTCTAAC
ATCTAATTTCTCTTAAATTTTTTCTCTTTCTTTCCTATAACACCAATAGTGAAAATCTTTTTTTCTTCTA
TATCTACAAAAACTTTTTTTTTCTATCAACCTCGTTGATAAATTTTTTCTTTAACAATCGTTAATAATTA
ATTAATTGGAAAATAACCATTTTTTCTCTCTTTTATACACACATTCAAAAGAAAGAAAAAAAATATACCC
CAGCCTCGACTAGTGAATTCGCGGCCATCACAAGTTTGTACAAAAAAGCAGGCTGCTAGCGCTACCGGTC
GCCACCATGGTGAGCAAGGGCGAGGAGCTGTTCACCGGGGTGGTGCCCATCCTGGTCGAGCTGGACGGCG
ACGTAAACGGCCACAAGTTCAGCGTGTCCGGCGAGGGCGAGGGCGATGCCACCTACGGCAAGCTGACCCT
GAAGCTGATCTGCACCACCGGCAAGCTGCCCGTGCCCTGGCCCACCCTCGTGACCACCCTGGGCTACGGC
GTGCAGTGCTTCGCCCGCTACCCCGACCACATGAAGCAGCACGACTTCTTCAAGTCCGCCATGCCCGAAG
GCTACGTCCAGGAGCGCACCATCTTCTTCAAGGACGACGGCAACTACAAGACCCGCGCCGAGGTGAAGTT
CGAGGGCGACACCCTGGTGAACCGCATCGAGCTGAAGGGCATCGACTTCAAGGAGGACGGCAACATCCTG
GGGCACAAGCTGGAGTACAACTACAACAGCCACAACGTCTATATCACCGCCGACAAGCAGAAGAACGGCA
TCAAGGCCAACTTCAAGATCCGCCACAACATCGAGGACGGCGGCGTGCAGCTCGCCGACCACTACCAGCA
GAACACCCCCATCGGCGACGGCCCCGTGCTGCTGCCCGACAACCACTACCTGAGCTACCAGTCCAAGCTG
AGCAAAGACCCCAACGAGAAGCGCGATCACATGGTCCTGCTGGAGTTCGTGACCGCCGCCGGGATCACTC
TCGGCATGGACGAGCTGTACAAGTCCGGAGAGGGCAGAGGAAGTCTTCTAACATGCGGTGACGTGGAGGA
GAATCCCGGCCCTGGGGATCCACCGGTCGCCACCATGGTGAGCAAGGGCGAGGAGCTGTTCACCGGGGTG
GTGCCCATCCTGGTCGAGCTGGACGGCGACGTAAACGGCCACAAGTTCAGCGTGTCCGGCGAGGGCGAGG
GCGATGCCACCTACGGCAAGCTGACCCTGAAGTTCATCTGCACCACCGGCAAGCTGCCCGTGCCCTGGCC
CACCCTCGTGACCACCCTGTCCTGGGGCGTGCAGTGCTTCGCCCGCTACCCCGACCACATGAAGCAGCAC
GACTTCTTCAAGTCCGCCATGCCCGAAGGCTACGTCCAGGAGCGCACCATCTTCTTCAAGGACGACGGCA
ACTACAAGACCCGCGCCGAGGTGAAGTTCGAGGGCGACACCCTGGTGAACCGCATCGAGCTGAAGGGCAT
CGACTTCAAGGAGGACGGCAACATCCTGGGGCACAAGCTGGAGTACAACTACTTTAGCGACAACGTCTAT
ATCACCGCCGACAAGCAGAAGAACGGCATCAAGGCCAACTTCAAGATCCGCCACAACATCGAGGACGGCG
GCGTGCAGCTCGCCGACCACTACCAGCAGAACACCCCCATCGGCGACGGCCCCGTGCTGCTGCCCGACAA
CCACTACCTGAGCACCCAGTCCAAGCTGAGCAAAGACCCCAACGAGAAGCGCGATCACATGGTCCTGCTG
GAGTTCGTGACCGCCGCCGGGATCACTCTCGGCATGGACGAGCTGTACAAGTAAAGCGGCCGCACCCAGC
TTTCTTGTACAAAGTGGTGTAGTTAATTCATGATGGCCGCTGCAGGTCGACCTCGAGGGGGGGCCCGGTA
CCCAATTCGCCCTATAGTGAGTCGTATTACGCGCGGATCCAGCTTTGGACTTCTTCGCCAGAGGTTTGGT
CAAGTCTCCAATCAAGGTTGTCGGCTTGTCTACCTTGCCAGAAATTTACGAAAAGATGGAAAAGGGTCAA
ATCGTTGGTAGATACGTTGTTGACACTTCTAAATAAGCGAATTTCTTATGATTTATGATTTTTATTATTA
AATAAGTTATAAAAAAAATAAGTGTATACAAATTTTAAAGTGACTCTTAGGTTTTAAAACGANAATTCTT
ATTCTTGAGTAACTCTTTCCTGTAGGTCAGGTTGCTTTCTCAGGTATAGCATGAGGTCGCTCTTATTGAC
CACACCTCTACCGGCATGCCAATTCACTGGCCGTCGTTTTACAACGTCGTGACTGGGAAAACCCTGGCGT
TACCCAACTTAATCGCCTTGCAGCACATCCCCCTTTCGCCAGCTGGCGTAATAGCGAAGAGGCCCGCACC
GATCGCCCTTCCCAACAGTTGCGCAGCCTGAATGGCGAATGGCGCCTGATGCGGTATTTTCTCCTTACGC
ATCTGTGCGGTATTTCACACCGCATAATCGGATCGTACTTGTTACCCATCATTGAATTTTGAACATCCGA
ACCTGGGAGTTTTCCCTGAAACAGATAGTATATTTGAACCTGTATAATAATATATAGTCTAGCGCTTTAC
GGAAGACAATGTATGTATTTCGGTTCCTGGAGAAACTATTGCATCTATTGCATAGGTAATCTTGCACGTC
GCATCCCCGGTTCATTTTCTGCGTTTCCATCTTGCACTTCAATAGCATATCTTTGTTAACGAAGCATCTG
TGCTTCATTTTGTAGAACAAAAATGCAACGCGAGAGCGCTAATTTTTCAAACAAAGAATCTGAGCTGCAT
TTTTACAGAACAGAAATGCAACGCGAAAGCGCTATTTTACCAACGAAGAATCTGTGCTTCATTTTTGTAA
AACAAAAATGCAACGCGAGAGCGCTAATTTTTCAAACAAAGAATCTGAGCTGCATTTTTACAGAACAGAA
ATGCAACGCGAGAGCGCTATTTTACCAACAAAGAATCTATACTTCTTTTTTGTTCTACAAAAATGCATCC
CGAGAGCGCTATTTTTCTAACAAAGCATCTTAGATTACTTTTTTTCTCCTTTGTGCGCTCTATAATGCAG
TCTCTTGATAACTTTTTGCACTGTAGGTCCGTTAAGGTTAGAAGAAGGCTACTTTGGTGTCTATTTTCTC
TTCCATAAAAAAAGCCTGACTCCACTTCCCGCGTTTACTGATTACTAGCGAAGCTGCGGGTGCATTTTTT
CAAGATAAAGGCATCCCCGATTATATTCTATACCGATGTGGATTGCGCATACTTTGTGAACAGAAAGTGA
TAGCGTTGATGATTCTTCATTGGTCAGAAAATTATGAACGGTTTCTTCTATTTTGTCTCTATATACTACG
TATAGGAAATGTTTACATTTTCGTATTGTTTTCGATTCACTCTATGAATAGTTCTTACTACAATTTTTTT
GTCTAAAGAGTAATACTAGAGATAAACATAAAAAATGTAGAGGTCGAGTTTAGATGCAAGTTCAAGGAGC
GAAAGGTGGATGGGTAGGTTATATAGGGATATAGCACAGAGATATATAGCAAAGAGATACTTTTGAGCAA
TGTTTGTGGAAGCGGTATTCGCAATATTTTAGTAGCTCGTTACAGTCCGGTGCGTTTTTGGTTTTTTGAA
AGTGCGTCTTCAGAGCGCTTTTGGTTTTCAAAAGCGCTCTGAAGTTCCTATACTTTCTAGCTAGAGAATA
GGAACTTCGGAATAGGAACTTCAAAGCGTTTCCGAAAACGAGCGCTTCCGAAAATGCAACGCGAGCTGCG
CACATACAGCTCACTGTTCACGTCGCACCTATATCTGCGTGTTGCCTGTATATATATATACATGAGAAGA
ACGGCATAGTGCGTGTTTATGCTTAAATGCGTACTTATATGCGTCTATTTATGTAGGATGAAAGGTAGTC
TAGTACCTCCTGTGATATTATCCCATTCCATGCGGGGTATCGTATGCTTCCTTCAGCACTACCCTTTAGC
TGTTCTATATGCTGCCACTCCTCAATTGGATTAGTCTCATCCTTCAATGCTATCATTTCCTTTGATATTG
GATCGATCCGATGATAAGCTGTCAAACATGAGAATTGGGTAATAACTGATATAATTAAATTGAAGCTCTA
ATTTGTGAGTTTAGTATACATGCATTTACTTATAATACAGTTTTTTAGTTTTGCTGGCCGCATCTTCTCA
AATATGCTTCCCAGCCTGCTTTTCTGTAACGTTCACCCTCTACCTTAGCATCCCTTCCCTTTGCAAATAG
TCCTCTTCCAACAATAATAATGTCAGATCCTGTAGAGACCACATCATCCACGGTTCTATACTGTTGACCC
AATGCGTCTCCCTTGTCATCTAAACCCACACCGGGTGTCATAATCAACCAATCGTAACCTTCATCTCTTC
CACCCATGTCTCTTTGAGCAATAAAGCCGATAACAAAATCTTTGTCGCTCTTCGCAATGTCAACAGTACC
CTTAGTATATTCTCCAGTAGATAGGGAGCCCTTGCATGACAATTCTGCTAACATCAAAAGGCCTCTAGGT
TCCTTTGTTACTTCTTCTGCCGCCTGCTTCAAACCGCTAACAATACCTGGGCCCACCACACCGTGTGCAT
TCGTAATGTCTGCCCATTCTGCTATTCTGTATACACCCGCAGAGTACTGCAATTTGACTGTATTACCAAT
GTCAGCAAATTTTCTGTCTTCGAAGAGTAAAAAATTGTACTTGGCGGATAATGCCTTTAGCGGCTTAACT
GTGCCCTCCATGGAAAAATCAGTCAAGATATCCACATGTGTTTTTAGTAAACAAATTTTGGGACCTAATG
CTTCAACTAACTCCAGTAATTCCTTGGTGGTACGAACATCCAATGAAGCACACAAGTTTGTTTGCTTTTC
GTGCATGATATTAAATAGCTTGGCAGCAACAGGACTAGGATGAGTAGCAGCACGTTCCTTATATGTAGCT
TTCGACATGATTTATCTTCGTTTCCTGCATGTTTTTGTTCTGTGCAGTTGGGTTAAGAATACTGGGCAAT
TTCATGTTTCTTCAACACTACATATGCGTATATATACCAATCTAAGTCTGTGCTCCTTCCTTCGTTCTTC
CTTCTGTTCGGAGATTACCGAATCAAAAAAATTTCAAGGAAACCGAAATCAAAAAAAAGAATAAAAAAAA
AATGATGAATTGAAAAGCTAATTCTTGAAGACGAAAGGGCCTCGTGATACGCCTATTTTTATAGGTTAAT
GTCATGATAATAATGGTTTCTTAGACGTCAGGTGGCACTTTTCGGGGAAATGTGCGCGGAACCCCTATTT
GTTTATTTTTCTAAATACATTCAAATATGTATCCGCTCATGAGACAATAACCCTGATAAATGCTTCAATA
ATATTGAAAAAGGAAGAGTATGAGTATTCAACATTTCCGTGTCGCCCTTATTCCCTTTTTTGCGGCATTT
TGCCTTCCTGTTTTTGCTCACCCAGAAACGCTGGTGAAAGTAAAAGATGCTGAAGATCAGTTGGGTGCAC
GAGTGGGTTACATCGAACTGGATCTCAACAGCGGTAAGATCCTTGAGAGTTTTCGCCCCGAAGAACGTTT
TCCAATGATGAGCACTTTTAAAGTTCTGCTATGTGGCGCGGTATTATCCCGTATTGACGCCGGGCAAGAG
CAACTCGGTCGCCGCATACACTATTCTCAGAATGACTTGGTTGAGTACTCACCAGTCACAGAAAAGCATC
TTACGGATGGCATGACAGTAAGAGAATTATGCAGTGCTGCCATAACCATGAGTGATAACACTGCGGCCAA
CTTACTTCTGACAACGATCGGAGGACCGAAGGAGCTAACCGCTTTTTTGCACAACATGGGGGATCATGTA
ACTCGCCTTGATCGTTGGGAACCGGAGCTGAATGAAGCCATACCAAACGACGAGCGTGACACCACGATGC
CTGTAGCAATGGCAACAACGTTGCGCAAACTATTAACTGGCGAACTACTTACTCTAGCTTCCCGGCAACA
ATTAATAGACTGGATGGAGGCGGATAAAGTTGCAGGACCACTTCTGCGCTCGGCCCTTCCGGCTGGCTGG
TTTATTGCTGATAAATCTGGAGCCGGTGAGCGTGGGTCTCGCGGTATCATTGCAGCACTGGGGCCAGATG
GTAAGCCCTCCCGTATCGTAGTTATCTACACGACGGGGAGTCAGGCAACTATGGATGAACGAAATAGACA
GATCGCTGAGATAGGTGCCTCACTGATTAAGCATTGGTAACTGTCAGACCAAGTTTACTCATATATACTT
TAGATTGATTTAAAACTTCATTTTTAATTTAAAAGGATCTAGGTGAAGATCCTTTTTGATAATCTCATGA
CCAAAATCCCTTAACGTGAGTTTTCGTTCCACTGAGCGTCAGACCCCGTAGAAAAGATCAAAGGATCTTC
TTGAGATCCTTTTTTTCTGCGCGTAATCTGCTGCTTGCAAACAAAAAAACCACCGCTACCAGCGGTGGTT
TGTTTGCCGGATCAAGAGCTACCAACTCTTTTTCCGAAGGTAACTGGCTTCAGCAGAGCGCAGATACCAA
ATACTGTTCTTCTAGTGTAGCCGTAGTTAGGCCACCACTTCAAGAACTCTGTAGCACCGCCTACATACCT
CGCTCTGCTAATCCTGTTACCAGTGGCTGCTGCCAGTGGCGATAAGTCGTGTCTTACCGGGTTGGACTCA
AGACGATAGTTACCGGATAAGGCGCAGCGGTCGGGCTGAACGGGGGGTTCGTGCACACAGCCCAGCTTGG
AGCGAACGACCTACACCGAACTGAGATACCTACAGCGTGAGCTATGAGAAAGCGCCACGCTTCCCGAAGG
GAGAAAGGCGGACAGGTATCCGGTAAGCGGCAGGGTCGGAACAGGAGAGCGCACGAGGGAGCTTCCAGGG
GGAAACGCCTGGTATCTTTATAGTCCTGTCGGGTTTCGCCACCTCTGACTTGAGCGTCGATTTTTGTGAT
GCTCGTCAGGGGGGCGGAGCCTATGGAAAAACGCCAGCAACGCGGCCTTTTTACGGTTCCTGGCCTTTTG
CTGGCCTTTTGCTCACATGTTCTTTCCTGCGTTATCCCCTGATTCTGTGGATAACCGTATTACCGCCTTT
GAGTGAGCTGATACCGCTCGCCGCAGCCGAACGACCGAGCGCAGCGAGTCAGTGAGCGAGGAAGCGGAAG
AGCGCCCAATACGCAAACCGCCTCTCCCCGCGCGTTGGCCGATTCATTAATGCAGCTGGCACGACAGGTT
TCCCGACTGGAAAGCGGGCAGTGAGCGCAACGCAATTAATGTGAGTTAGCTCACTCATTAGGCACCCCAG
GCTTTACACTTTATGCTTCCGGCTCGTATGTTGTGTGGAATTGTGAGCGGATAACAATTTCACACAGGAA
ACAGCTATGACCATGATTACGCCAAGCTTACCGCATCAGGAAATTGTAAGCGTTAATATTTTGTTAAAAT
TCGCGTTAAATTTTTGTTAAATCAGCTCATTTTTTAACCAATAGGCCGAAATCGGCAAAATCCCTTATAA
ATCAAAAGAATAGACCGAGATAGGGT
[37 nt withheld, positions 8147-8183]
AAAGAACGTGGACTCCAACGTCAAAGG
[49 nt withheld, positions 8211-8259]
T
[91 nt withheld, positions 8261-8351]
G
[124 nt withheld, positions 8353-8476]
CCATTCGC
