Features (pLannotate 1.2.2; 26 found; start..end, strand, type, name):
      3..257     -  CDS            BRP1 (fragment): BRP1_YEAST - Protein predicted: Swiss-Prot protein existence level 4. From Saccharomyces cerevisiae (strain ATCC 204508 / S288c) (Baker's yeast).
    359..375     -  promoter       ARG4 promoter (fragment): S. cerevisiae ARG4
    480..563     +  CDS            YG007_YEAST: Protein predicted: Swiss-Prot protein existence level 4. From Saccharomyces cerevisiae (strain ATCC 204508 / S288c) (Baker's yeast).
    800..824     +  protein_bind   attB1: mutant version of attB; recombination site for the Gateway® BP reaction BP Clonase™
    847..1563    +  CDS            SYFP2: SYFP2 is a basic (constitutively fluorescent) yellow fluorescent protein published in 2006, derived from Aequorea victoria. It is reported to be a very rapidly-maturing monomer with moderate acid sensitivity.
   1645..2364    +  CDS            mTurquoise2: enhanced monomeric variant of CFP (Goedhart et al., 2012) mammalian codon-optimized
   2374..2398    -  protein_bind   attB2: mutant version of attB; recombination site for the Gateway® BP reaction BP Clonase™
   2426..2452    +  misc_feature   MCS (fragment): pBluescript multiple cloning site
   2461..2479    -  promoter       T7 promoter: promoter for bacteriophage T7 RNA polymerase
   2480..2623    +  CDS            ADH1 (fragment): ADH1_YEAST - Also known as ADC1. Experimental evidence at protein level: Swiss-Prot protein existence level 1. This isozyme preferentially catalyzes the conversion of primary unbranched alcohols to their corresponding aldehydes. Also shows activity toward secondary alcohols. From Saccharomyces cerevisiae (strain ATCC 204508 / S288c) (Baker's yeast).
   2627..2814    +  terminator     ADH1 terminator: S. cerevisiae ADH1; transcription terminator for the S. cerevisiae alcohol dehydrogenase 1 (ADH1) gene
   2822..2979    +  CDS            lacZα (fragment): LacZα fragment of β-galactosidase; lacZ fragment
   2985..3036    -  misc_feature   bom (fragment): basis of mobility region from pBR322
   3041..3124    +  CDS            RAF1 (fragment): RAF_YEAST - Experimental evidence at transcript level: Swiss-Prot protein existence level 2. Antagonizes transcriptional repression of recombinase FLP by REP1-REP2. May play a role in plasmid partitioning. From Saccharomyces cerevisiae (strain ATCC 204508 / S288c) (Baker's yeast).
   3278..4624    -  rep_origin     2μ ori: yeast 2μ plasmid origin of replication
   4629..4645    -  promoter       tet promoter (fragment): E. coli promoter for tetracycline efflux protein gene
   4735..5538    -  CDS            URA3: orotidine-5'-phosphate decarboxylase, required for uracil biosynthesis; S. cerevisiae URA3; yeast auxotrophic marker, counterselectable with 5-fluoroorotic acid (5-FOA)
   5539..5754    -  promoter       URA3 promoter: S. cerevisiae URA3
   5865..5969    +  promoter       AmpR promoter: bla
   5970..6830    +  CDS            AmpR: β-lactamase; bla; confers resistance to ampicillin, carbenicillin, and related antibiotics
   7001..7589    +  rep_origin     ori: high-copy-number ColE1/pMB1/pBR322/pUC origin of replication
   7772..7864    +  CDS            lacI (fragment): lac repressor; lacI; The lac repressor binds to the lac operator to inhibit transcription in E. coli. This inhibition can be relieved by adding lactose or isopropyl-β-D-thiogalactopyranoside (IPTG).
   7877..7898    +  protein_bind   CAP binding site: CAP binding activates transcription in the presence of cAMP. E. coli catabolite activator protein
   7913..7943    +  promoter       lac promoter: promoter for the E. coli lac operon
   7951..7967    +  protein_bind   lac operator: The lac repressor binds to the lac operator to inhibit transcription in E. coli. This inhibition can be relieved by adding lactose or isopropyl-β-D-thiogalactopyranoside (IPTG). lac repressor encoded by lacI
   8048..8476    -  rep_origin     f1 ori (sequence partly withheld): f1 bacteriophage origin of replication; arrow indicates direction of (+) strand synthesis
>Addgene plasmid #118436 | pDRF1-GW sYFP2-T2A-mTurquoise2 | addgene full sequence | sequence record 236397 | Addgene NGS Result
CAAGCTTCCTGAAACGGAGAAACATAAACAGGCATTGCTGGGATCACCCATACATCACTCTGTTTTGCCT
GACCTTTTCCGGTAATTTGAAAACAAACCCGGTCTCGAAGCGGAGATCCGGCGATAATTACCGCAGAAAT
AAACCCATACACGAGACGTAGAACCAGCCGCACATGGCCGGAGAAACTCCTGCGAGAATTTCGTAAACTC
GCGCGCATTGCATCTGTATTTCCTAATGCGGCACTTCCAGGCCTCGATCGAGACCGTTTATCCATTGCTT
TTTTGTTGTCTTTTTCCCTCGTTCACAGAAAGTCTGAAGAAGCTATAGTAGAACTATGAGCTTTTTTTGT
TTCTGTTTTCCTTTTTTTTTTTTTTACCTCTGTGGAAATTGTTACTCTCACACTCTTTAGTTCGTTTGTT
TGTTTTGTTTATTCCAATTATGACCGGTGACGAAACGTGGTCGATGGTGGGTACCGCTTATGCTCCCCTC
CATTAGTTTCGATTATATAAAAAGGCCAAATATTGTATTATTTTCAAATGTCCTATCATTATCGTCTAAC
ATCTAATTTCTCTTAAATTTTTTCTCTTTCTTTCCTATAACACCAATAGTGAAAATCTTTTTTTCTTCTA
TATCTACAAAAACTTTTTTTTTCTATCAACCTCGTTGATAAATTTTTTCTTTAACAATCGTTAATAATTA
ATTAATTGGAAAATAACCATTTTTTCTCTCTTTTATACACACATTCAAAAGAAAGAAAAAAAATATACCC
CAGCCTCGACTAGTGAATTCGCGGCCATCACAAGTTTGTACAAAAAAGCAGGCTGCTAGCGCTACCGGTC
GCCACCATGGTGAGCAAGGGCGAGGAGCTGTTCACCGGGGTGGTGCCCATCCTGGTCGAGCTGGACGGCG
ACGTAAACGGCCACAAGTTCAGCGTGTCCGGCGAGGGCGAGGGCGATGCCACCTACGGCAAGCTGACCCT
GAAGCTGATCTGCACCACCGGCAAGCTGCCCGTGCCCTGGCCCACCCTCGTGACCACCCTGGGCTACGGC
GTGCAGTGCTTCGCCCGCTACCCCGACCACATGAAGCAGCACGACTTCTTCAAGTCCGCCATGCCCGAAG
GCTACGTCCAGGAGCGCACCATCTTCTTCAAGGACGACGGCAACTACAAGACCCGCGCCGAGGTGAAGTT
CGAGGGCGACACCCTGGTGAACCGCATCGAGCTGAAGGGCATCGACTTCAAGGAGGACGGCAACATCCTG
GGGCACAAGCTGGAGTACAACTACAACAGCCACAACGTCTATATCACCGCCGACAAGCAGAAGAACGGCA
TCAAGGCCAACTTCAAGATCCGCCACAACATCGAGGACGGCGGCGTGCAGCTCGCCGACCACTACCAGCA
GAACACCCCCATCGGCGACGGCCCCGTGCTGCTGCCCGACAACCACTACCTGAGCTACCAGTCCAAGCTG
AGCAAAGACCCCAACGAGAAGCGCGATCACATGGTCCTGCTGGAGTTCGTGACCGCCGCCGGGATCACTC
TCGGCATGGACGAGCTGTACAAGTCCGGAGAGGGCAGAGGAAGTCTTCTAACATGCGGTGACGTGGAGGA
GAATCCCGGCCCTGGGGATCCACCGGTCGCCACCATGGTGAGCAAGGGCGAGGAGCTGTTCACCGGGGTG
GTGCCCATCCTGGTCGAGCTGGACGGCGACGTAAACGGCCACAAGTTCAGCGTGTCCGGCGAGGGCGAGG
GCGATGCCACCTACGGCAAGCTGACCCTGAAGTTCATCTGCACCACCGGCAAGCTGCCCGTGCCCTGGCC
CACCCTCGTGACCACCCTGTCCTGGGGCGTGCAGTGCTTCGCCCGCTACCCCGACCACATGAAGCAGCAC
GACTTCTTCAAGTCCGCCATGCCCGAAGGCTACGTCCAGGAGCGCACCATCTTCTTCAAGGACGACGGCA
ACTACAAGACCCGCGCCGAGGTGAAGTTCGAGGGCGACACCCTGGTGAACCGCATCGAGCTGAAGGGCAT
CGACTTCAAGGAGGACGGCAACATCCTGGGGCACAAGCTGGAGTACAACTACTTTAGCGACAACGTCTAT
ATCACCGCCGACAAGCAGAAGAACGGCATCAAGGCCAACTTCAAGATCCGCCACAACATCGAGGACGGCG
GCGTGCAGCTCGCCGACCACTACCAGCAGAACACCCCCATCGGCGACGGCCCCGTGCTGCTGCCCGACAA
CCACTACCTGAGCACCCAGTCCAAGCTGAGCAAAGACCCCAACGAGAAGCGCGATCACATGGTCCTGCTG
GAGTTCGTGACCGCCGCCGGGATCACTCTCGGCATGGACGAGCTGTACAAGTAAAGCGGCCGCACCCAGC
TTTCTTGTACAAAGTGGTGTAGTTAATTCATGATGGCCGCTGCAGGTCGACCTCGAGGGGGGGCCCGGTA
CCCAATTCGCCCTATAGTGAGTCGTATTACGCGCGGATCCAGCTTTGGACTTCTTCGCCAGAGGTTTGGT
CAAGTCTCCAATCAAGGTTGTCGGCTTGTCTACCTTGCCAGAAATTTACGAAAAGATGGAAAAGGGTCAA
ATCGTTGGTAGATACGTTGTTGACACTTCTAAATAAGCGAATTTCTTATGATTTATGATTTTTATTATTA
AATAAGTTATAAAAAAAATAAGTGTATACAAATTTTAAAGTGACTCTTAGGTTTTAAAACGAAAATTCTT
ATTCTTGAGTAACTCTTTCCTGTAGGTCAGGTTGCTTTCTCAGGTATAGCATGAGGTCGCTCTTATTGAC
CACACCTCTACCGGCATGCCAATTCACTGGCCGTCGTTTTACAACGTCGTGACTGGGAAAACCCTGGCGT
TACCCAACTTAATCGCCTTGCAGCACATCCCCCTTTCGCCAGCTGGCGTAATAGCGAAGAGGCCCGCACC
GATCGCCCTTCCCAACAGTTGCGCAGCCTGAATGGCGAATGGCGCCTGATGCGGTATTTTCTCCTTACGC
ATCTGTGCGGTATTTCACACCGCATAATCGGATCGTACTTGTTACCCATCATTGAATTTTGAACATCCGA
ACCTGGGAGTTTTCCCTGAAACAGATAGTATATTTGAACCTGTATAATAATATATAGTCTAGCGCTTTAC
GGAAGACAATGTATGTATTTCGGTTCCTGGAGAAACTATTGCATCTATTGCATAGGTAATCTTGCACGTC
GCATCCCCGGTTCATTTTCTGCGTTTCCATCTTGCACTTCAATAGCATATCTTTGTTAACGAAGCATCTG
TGCTTCATTTTGTAGAACAAAAATGCAACGCGAGAGCGCTAATTTTTCAAACAAAGAATCTGAGCTGCAT
TTTTACAGAACAGAAATGCAACGCGAAAGCGCTATTTTACCAACGAAGAATCTGTGCTTCATTTTTGTAA
AACAAAAATGCAACGCGAGAGCGCTAATTTTTCAAACAAAGAATCTGAGCTGCATTTTTACAGAACAGAA
ATGCAACGCGAGAGCGCTATTTTACCAACAAAGAATCTATACTTCTTTTTTGTTCTACAAAAATGCATCC
CGAGAGCGCTATTTTTCTAACAAAGCATCTTAGATTACTTTTTTTCTCCTTTGTGCGCTCTATAATGCAG
TCTCTTGATAACTTTTTGCACTGTAGGTCCGTTAAGGTTAGAAGAAGGCTACTTTGGTGTCTATTTTCTC
TTCCATAAAAAAAGCCTGACTCCACTTCCCGCGTTTACTGATTACTAGCGAAGCTGCGGGTGCATTTTTT
CAAGATAAAGGCATCCCCGATTATATTCTATACCGATGTGGATTGCGCATACTTTGTGAACAGAAAGTGA
TAGCGTTGATGATTCTTCATTGGTCAGAAAATTATGAACGGTTTCTTCTATTTTGTCTCTATATACTACG
TATAGGAAATGTTTACATTTTCGTATTGTTTTCGATTCACTCTATGAATAGTTCTTACTACAATTTTTTT
GTCTAAAGAGTAATACTAGAGATAAACATAAAAAATGTAGAGGTCGAGTTTAGATGCAAGTTCAAGGAGC
GAAAGGTGGATGGGTAGGTTATATAGGGATATAGCACAGAGATATATAGCAAAGAGATACTTTTGAGCAA
TGTTTGTGGAAGCGGTATTCGCAATATTTTAGTAGCTCGTTACAGTCCGGTGCGTTTTTGGTTTTTTGAA
AGTGCGTCTTCAGAGCGCTTTTGGTTTTCAAAAGCGCTCTGAAGTTCCTATACTTTCTAGCTAGAGAATA
GGAACTTCGGAATAGGAACTTCAAAGCGTTTCCGAAAACGAGCGCTTCCGAAAATGCAACGCGAGCTGCG
CACATACAGCTCACTGTTCACGTCGCACCTATATCTGCGTGTTGCCTGTATATATATATACATGAGAAGA
ACGGCATAGTGCGTGTTTATGCTTAAATGCGTACTTATATGCGTCTATTTATGTAGGATGAAAGGTAGTC
TAGTACCTCCTGTGATATTATCCCATTCCATGCGGGGTATCGTATGCTTCCTTCAGCACTACCCTTTAGC
TGTTCTATATGCTGCCACTCCTCAATTGGATTAGTCTCATCCTTCAATGCTATCATTTCCTTTGATATTG
GATCGATCCGATGATAAGCTGTCAAACATGAGAATTGGGTAATAACTGATATAATTAAATTGAAGCTCTA
ATTTGTGAGTTTAGTATACATGCATTTACTTATAATACAGTTTTTTAGTTTTGCTGGCCGCATCTTCTCA
AATATGCTTCCCAGCCTGCTTTTCTGTAACGTTCACCCTCTACCTTAGCATCCCTTCCCTTTGCAAATAG
TCCTCTTCCAACAATAATAATGTCAGATCCTGTAGAGACCACATCATCCACGGTTCTATACTGTTGACCC
AATGCGTCTCCCTTGTCATCTAAACCCACACCGGGTGTCATAATCAACCAATCGTAACCTTCATCTCTTC
CACCCATGTCTCTTTGAGCAATAAAGCCGATAACAAAATCTTTGTCGCTCTTCGCAATGTCAACAGTACC
CTTAGTATATTCTCCAGTAGATAGGGAGCCCTTGCATGACAATTCTGCTAACATCAAAAGGCCTCTAGGT
TCCTTTGTTACTTCTTCTGCCGCCTGCTTCAAACCGCTAACAATACCTGGGCCCACCACACCGTGTGCAT
TCGTAATGTCTGCCCATTCTGCTATTCTGTATACACCCGCAGAGTACTGCAATTTGACTGTATTACCAAT
GTCAGCAAATTTTCTGTCTTCGAAGAGTAAAAAATTGTACTTGGCGGATAATGCCTTTAGCGGCTTAACT
GTGCCCTCCATGGAAAAATCAGTCAAGATATCCACATGTGTTTTTAGTAAACAAATTTTGGGACCTAATG
CTTCAACTAACTCCAGTAATTCCTTGGTGGTACGAACATCCAATGAAGCACACAAGTTTGTTTGCTTTTC
GTGCATGATATTAAATAGCTTGGCAGCAACAGGACTAGGATGAGTAGCAGCACGTTCCTTATATGTAGCT
TTCGACATGATTTATCTTCGTTTCCTGCATGTTTTTGTTCTGTGCAGTTGGGTTAAGAATACTGGGCAAT
TTCATGTTTCTTCAACACTACATATGCGTATATATACCAATCTAAGTCTGTGCTCCTTCCTTCGTTCTTC
CTTCTGTTCGGAGATTACCGAATCAAAAAAATTTCAAGGAAACCGAAATCAAAAAAAAGAATAAAAAAAA
AATGATGAATTGAAAAGCTAATTCTTGAAGACGAAAGGGCCTCGTGATACGCCTATTTTTATAGGTTAAT
GTCATGATAATAATGGTTTCTTAGACGTCAGGTGGCACTTTTCGGGGAAATGTGCGCGGAACCCCTATTT
GTTTATTTTTCTAAATACATTCAAATATGTATCCGCTCATGAGACAATAACCCTGATAAATGCTTCAATA
ATATTGAAAAAGGAAGAGTATGAGTATTCAACATTTCCGTGTCGCCCTTATTCCCTTTTTTGCGGCATTT
TGCCTTCCTGTTTTTGCTCACCCAGAAACGCTGGTGAAAGTAAAAGATGCTGAAGATCAGTTGGGTGCAC
GAGTGGGTTACATCGAACTGGATCTCAACAGCGGTAAGATCCTTGAGAGTTTTCGCCCCGAAGAACGTTT
TCCAATGATGAGCACTTTTAAAGTTCTGCTATGTGGCGCGGTATTATCCCGTATTGACGCCGGGCAAGAG
CAACTCGGTCGCCGCATACACTATTCTCAGAATGACTTGGTTGAGTACTCACCAGTCACAGAAAAGCATC
TTACGGATGGCATGACAGTAAGAGAATTATGCAGTGCTGCCATAACCATGAGTGATAACACTGCGGCCAA
CTTACTTCTGACAACGATCGGAGGACCGAAGGAGCTAACCGCTTTTTTGCACAACATGGGGGATCATGTA
ACTCGCCTTGATCGTTGGGAACCGGAGCTGAATGAAGCCATACCAAACGACGAGCGTGACACCACGATGC
CTGTAGCAATGGCAACAACGTTGCGCAAACTATTAACTGGCGAACTACTTACTCTAGCTTCCCGGCAACA
ATTAATAGACTGGATGGAGGCGGATAAAGTTGCAGGACCACTTCTGCGCTCGGCCCTTCCGGCTGGCTGG
TTTATTGCTGATAAATCTGGAGCCGGTGAGCGTGGGTCTCGCGGTATCATTGCAGCACTGGGGCCAGATG
GTAAGCCCTCCCGTATCGTAGTTATCTACACGACGGGGAGTCAGGCAACTATGGATGAACGAAATAGACA
GATCGCTGAGATAGGTGCCTCACTGATTAAGCATTGGTAACTGTCAGACCAAGTTTACTCATATATACTT
TAGATTGATTTAAAACTTCATTTTTAATTTAAAAGGATCTAGGTGAAGATCCTTTTTGATAATCTCATGA
CCAAAATCCCTTAACGTGAGTTTTCGTTCCACTGAGCGTCAGACCCCGTAGAAAAGATCAAAGGATCTTC
TTGAGATCCTTTTTTTCTGCGCGTAATCTGCTGCTTGCAAACAAAAAAACCACCGCTACCAGCGGTGGTT
TGTTTGCCGGATCAAGAGCTACCAACTCTTTTTCCGAAGGTAACTGGCTTCAGCAGAGCGCAGATACCAA
ATACTGTTCTTCTAGTGTAGCCGTAGTTAGGCCACCACTTCAAGAACTCTGTAGCACCGCCTACATACCT
CGCTCTGCTAATCCTGTTACCAGTGGCTGCTGCCAGTGGCGATAAGTCGTGTCTTACCGGGTTGGACTCA
AGACGATAGTTACCGGATAAGGCGCAGCGGTCGGGCTGAACGGGGGGTTCGTGCACACAGCCCAGCTTGG
AGCGAACGACCTACACCGAACTGAGATACCTACAGCGTGAGCTATGAGAAAGCGCCACGCTTCCCGAAGG
GAGAAAGGCGGACAGGTATCCGGTAAGCGGCAGGGTCGGAACAGGAGAGCGCACGAGGGAGCTTCCAGGG
GGAAACGCCTGGTATCTTTATAGTCCTGTCGGGTTTCGCCACCTCTGACTTGAGCGTCGATTTTTGTGAT
GCTCGTCAGGGGGGCGGAGCCTATGGAAAAACGCCAGCAACGCGGCCTTTTTACGGTTCCTGGCCTTTTG
CTGGCCTTTTGCTCACATGTTCTTTCCTGCGTTATCCCCTGATTCTGTGGATAACCGTATTACCGCCTTT
GAGTGAGCTGATACCGCTCGCCGCAGCCGAACGACCGAGCGCAGCGAGTCAGTGAGCGAGGAAGCGGAAG
AGCGCCCAATACGCAAACCGCCTCTCCCCGCGCGTTGGCCGATTCATTAATGCAGCTGGCACGACAGGTT
TCCCGACTGGAAAGCGGGCAGTGAGCGCAACGCAATTAATGTGAGTTAGCTCACTCATTAGGCACCCCAG
GCTTTACACTTTATGCTTCCGGCTCGTATGTTGTGTGGAATTGTGAGCGGATAACAATTTCACACAGGAA
ACAGCTATGACCATGATTACGCCAAGCTTACCGCATCAGGAAATTGTAAGCGTTAATATTTTGTTAAAAT
TCGCGTTAAATTTTTGTTAAATCAGCTCATTTTTTAACCAATAGGCCGAAATCGGCAAAATCCCTTATAA
ATCAAAAGAATAGACCGAGATAGGGT
[37 nt withheld, positions 8147-8183]
AAAGAACGTGGACTCCAACGTCAAAGG
[49 nt withheld, positions 8211-8259]
T
[91 nt withheld, positions 8261-8351]
G
[124 nt withheld, positions 8353-8476]
CCATTCGC
